>Addgene plasmid #166793 | pcDNA3.1 LIC 6A HIS-TEV-DPP8 | addgene full sequence | sequence record 328390 | Addgene NGS Result
GACGGATCGGGAGATCTCCCGATCCCCTATGGTGCACTCTCAGTACAATCTGCTCTGATGCCGCATAGTT
AAGCCAGTATCTGCTCCCTGCTTGTGTGTTGGAGGTCGCTGAGTAGTGCGCGAGCAAAATTTAAGCTACA
ACAAGGCAAGGCTTGACCGACAATTGCATGAAGAATCTGCTTAGGGTTAGGCGTTTTGCGCTGCTTCGCG
ATGTACGGGCCAGATATACGCGTTGACATTGATTATTGACTAGTTATTAATAGTAATCAATTACGGGGTC
ATTAGTTCATAGCCCATATATGGAGTTCCGCGTTACATAACTTACGGTAAATGGCCCGCCTGGCTGACCG
CCCAACGACCCCCGCCCATTGACGTCAATAATGACGTATGTTCCCATAGTAACGCCAATAGGGACTTTCC
ATTGACGTCAATGGGTGGAGTATTTACGGTAAACTGCCCACTTGGCAGTACATCAAGTGTATCATATGCC
AAGTACGCCCCCTATTGACGTCAATGACGGTAAATGGCCCGCCTGGCATTATGCCCAGTACATGACCTTA
TGGGACTTTCCTACTTGGCAGTACATCTACGTATTAGTCATCGCTATTACCATGGTGATGCGGTTTTGGC
AGTACATCAATGGGCGTGGATAGCGGTTTGACTCACGGGGATTTCCAAGTCTCCACCCCATTGACGTCAA
TGGGAGTTTGTTTTGGCACCAAAATCAACGGGACTTTCCAAAATGTCGTAACAACTCCGCCCCATTGACG
CAAATGGGCGGTAGGCGTGTACGGTGGGAGGTCTATATAAGCAGAGCTCTCTGGCTAACTAGAGAACCCA
CTGCTTACTGGCTTATCGAAATTAATACGACTCACTATAGGGAGACCCAAGCTTGGTACCGAGCTCGGAT
CCCTACTTCCAATCCAATGCCACCATGTCGTACTACCATCACCATCACCATCACGATTACGATATCCCAA
CGACCGAAAACCTGTATTTTCAGGGCGCCATGGGATCCATGTGGAAGCGTTCCGAGCAGATGAAGATCAA
GTCCGGCAAGTGCAACATGGCTGCTGCTATGGAGACTGAGCAGCTGGGTGTCGAGATCTTCGAGACTGCT
GACTGCGAGGAGAACATCGAGTCCCAGGACCGTCCCAAGCTGGAGCCCTTCTACGTGGAGCGTTACTCCT
GGTCCCAGCTGAAGAAGCTGCTGGCTGACACCCGCAAGTACCACGGTTACATGATGGCTAAGGCTCCCCA
CGACTTCATGTTCGTGAAGCGTAACGACCCCGACGGTCCCCACTCCGACCGTATCTACTACCTGGCTATG
TCCGGCGAGAACCGCGAGAACACCCTGTTCTACTCCGAGATCCCCAAGACCATCAACCGTGCTGCTGTGC
TGATGCTGTCCTGGAAGCCCCTGCTGGATCTCTTCCAAGCTACCCTGGACTACGGCATGTACTCCCGCGA
GGAGGAGCTGCTGCGCGAGCGCAAGCGTATCGGCACCGTGGGTATCGCTAGCTACGACTACCACCAGGGT
TCCGGCACCTTCCTGTTCCAGGCCGGTTCCGGTATCTACCACGTGAAGGACGGTGGTCCCCAGGGTTTCA
CTCAGCAGCCCCTGCGTCCCAACCTGGTGGAGACTTCCTGCCCCAACATCCGTATGGACCCCAAGCTGTG
CCCCGCTGACCCCGACTGGATCGCTTTCATCCACTCCAACGACATCTGGATCTCCAACATCGTGACTCGC
GAGGAGCGTCGTCTGACCTACGTGCACAACGAGCTGGCTAACATGGAGGAGGACGCTCGTTCCGCTGGTG
TCGCTACCTTCGTGCTGCAGGAGGAGTTCGACCGTTACTCCGGTTACTGGTGGTGCCCCAAGGCTGAGAC
TACCCCCTCCGGTGGCAAGATCCTGCGTATCCTGTACGAGGAGAACGACGAGAGCGAGGTGGAGATCATC
CACGTGACCTCCCCCATGCTGGAGACTCGTCGTGCTGACTCCTTCCGTTACCCCAAGACCGGCACCGCTA
ACCCCAAGGTCACCTTCAAGATGTCCGAGATCATGATCGACGCTGAGGGTCGTATCATCGACGTGATCGA
CAAGGAGCTGATCCAGCCCTTCGAGATCCTGTTCGAGGGTGTCGAGTACATTGCTCGTGCTGGCTGGACC
CCCGAGGGCAAGTACGCTTGGTCTATTCTCCTCGATAGATCTCAGACCCGTCTGCAGATCGTCCTCATTT
CTCCTGAACTGTTCATCCCCGTGGAGGACGACGTGATGGAGCGTCAGCGTCTGATCGAGTCCGTGCCCGA
CTCCGTGACCCCCCTGATCATCTACGAGGAGACTACTGACATCTGGATCAACATCCACGACATCTTCCAC
GTGTTCCCCCAGTCTCACGAAGAAGAAATTGAGTTCATCTTCGCTTCCGAGTGCAAGACCGGTTTCCGTC
ACCTGTACAAGATCACCTCCATCCTGAAGGAGTCCAAGTACAAGCGTTCCTCCGGCGGTCTGCCCGCTCC
CTCCGACTTCAAGTGCCCCATCAAGGAGGAGATCGCTATCACCTCCGGCGAGTGGGAGGTGCTGGGTCGT
CACGGTTCCAACATCCAGGTGGACGAGGTCCGCCGTCTGGTGTACTTCGAGGGCACCAAGGACTCCCCCC
TGGAGCACCACCTGTACGTGGTGTCCTACGTGAACCCCGGCGAGGTCACCCGTCTGACCGACCGTGGTTA
CTCCCACTCCTGCTGCATCTCCCAGCACTGCGACTTTTTCATCTCCAAGTACTCCAACCAGAAGAACCCC
CACTGCGTCAGCCTCTACAAGCTGTCCTCCCCCGAGGACGACCCCACCTGCAAGACCAAGGAGTTCTGGG
CTACCATCCTGGACTCCGCTGGTCCTCTGCCCGACTACACCCCCCCTGAGATCTTCTCCTTCGAGTCCAC
CACCGGTTTCACCCTGTACGGCATGCTGTACAAGCCCCACGACCTGCAGCCCGGCAAGAAGTACCCCACC
GTCCTGTTCATCTACGGTGGCCCTCAGGTGCAGCTGGTCAACAACCGTTTCAAGGGCGTGAAGTACTTCC
GTCTGAACACCCTGGCTTCTCTCGGATACGTCGTGGTCGTCATCGACAACCGTGGTTCTTGCCACCGTGG
TCTGAAGTTCGAGGGCGCCTTCAAGTACAAGATGGGCCAGATCGAGATCGACGACCAGGTGGAGGGCCTG
CAGTACCTGGCCTCCCGTTACGACTTCATCGACCTGGACCGTGTGGGTATCCACGGCTGGTCCTACGGTG
GTTACCTGTCCCTGATGGCTCTGATGCAGCGTTCCGACATCTTCCGTGTGGCTATCGCTGGTGCTCCCGT
GACCCTGTGGATCTTCTACGACACCGGTTACACCGAGCGTTACATGGGTCACCCCGACCAGAACGAGCAG
GGATACTACCTGGGTTCCGTGGCTATGCAGGCTGAGAAGTTCCCCTCCGAGCCCAACCGCCTGCTGCTGC
TGCACGGTTTCCTCGACGAGAACGTGCACTTCGCTCACACCTCTATCCTGCTGTCCTTCCTCGTGCGTGC
TGGCAAGCCTTACGACCTCCAGATCTACCCCCAGGAGCGTCACTCCATCCGCGTGCCCGAGTCCGGCGAG
CACTACGAACTCCATTTGCTGCACTACCTGCAGGAGAACCTGGGCTCCCGTATTGCTGCTCTAAAAGTGA
TATAATAATAACATTGGAAGTGGATAATCTAGAGGGCCCTATTCTATAGTGTCACCTAAATGCTAGAGCT
CGCTGATCAGCCTCGACTGTGCCTTCTAGTTGCCAGCCATCTGTTGTTTGCCCCTCCCCCGTGCCTTCCT
TGACCCTGGAAGGTGCCACTCCCACTGTCCTTTCCTAATAAAATGAGGAAATTGCATCGCATTGTCTGAG
TAGGTGTCATTCTATTCTGGGGGGTGGGGTGGGGCAGGACAGCAAGGGGGAGGATTGGGAAGACAATAGC
AGGCATGCTGGGGATGCGGTGGGCTCTATGGCTTCTGAGGCGGAAAGAACCAGCTGGGGCTCTAGGGGGT
ATCCCC
[124 nt withheld, positions 4067-4190]
C
[91 nt withheld, positions 4192-4282]
A
[49 nt withheld, positions 4284-4332]
CCTTTGACGTTGGAGTCCACGTTCTTT
[37 nt withheld, positions 4360-4396]
ACCCTATCTCGGTCTATTCTTTTGATTTATAAGGGATTTTGCCGATTTCGGCCTATTGGTTAAAAAATGA
GCTGATTTAACAAAAATTTAACGCGAATTAATTCTGTGGAATGTGTGTCAGTTAGGGTGTGGAAAGTCCC
CAGGCTCCCCAGCAGGCAGAAGTATGCAAAGCATGCATCTCAATTAGTCAGCAACCAGGTGTGGAAAGTC
CCCAGGCTCCCCAGCAGGCAGAAGTATGCAAAGCATGCATCTCAATTAGTCAGCAACCATAGTCCCGCCC
CTAACTCCGCCCATCCCGCCCCTAACTCCGCCCAGTTCCGCCCATTCTCCGCCCCATGGCTGACTAATTT
TTTTTATTTATGCAGAGGCCGAGGCCGCCTCTGCCTCTGAGCTATTCCAGAAGTAGTGAGGAGGCTTTTT
TGGAGGCCTAGGCTTTTGCAAAAAGCTCCCGGGAGCTTGTATATCCATTTTCGGATCTGATCAAGAGACA
GGATGAGGATCGTTTCGCATGATTGAACAAGATGGATTGCACGCAGGTTCTCCGGCCGCTTGGGTGGAGA
GGCTATTCGGCTATGACTGGGCACAACAGACAATCGGCTGCTCTGATGCCGCCGTGTTCCGGCTGTCAGC
GCAGGGGCGCCCGGTTCTTTTTGTCAAGACCGACCTGTCCGGTGCCCTGAATGAACTGCAGGACGAGGCA
GCGCGGCTATCGTGGCTGGCCACGACGGGCGTTCCTTGCGCAGCTGTGCTCGACGTTGTCACTGAAGCGG
GAAGGGACTGGCTGCTATTGGGCGAAGTGCCGGGGCAGGATCTCCTGTCATCTCACCTTGCTCCTGCCGA
GAAAGTATCCATCATGGCTGATGCAATGCGGCGGCTGCATACGCTTGATCCGGCTACCTGCCCATTCGAC
CACCAAGCGAAACATCGCATCGAGCGAGCACGTACTCGGATGGAAGCCGGTCTTGTCGATCAGGATGATC
TGGACGAAGAGCATCAGGGGCTCGCGCCAGCCGAACTGTTCGCCAGGCTCAAGGCGCGCATGCCCGACGG
CGAGGATCTCGTCGTGACCCATGGCGATGCCTGCTTGCCGAATATCATGGTGGAAAATGGCCGCTTTTCT
GGATTCATCGACTGTGGCCGGCTGGGTGTGGCGGACCGCTATCAGGACATAGCGTTGGCTACCCGTGATA
TTGCTGAAGAGCTTGGCGGCGAATGGGCTGACCGCTTCCTCGTGCTTTACGGTATCGCCGCTCCCGATTC
GCAGCGCATCGCCTTCTATCGCCTTCTTGACGAGTTCTTCTGAGCGGGACTCTGGGGTTCGAAATGACCG
ACCAAGCGACGCCCAACCTGCCATCACGAGATTTCGATTCCACCGCCGCCTTCTATGAAAGGTTGGGCTT
CGGAATCGTTTTCCGGGACGCCGGCTGGATGATCCTCCAGCGCGGGGATCTCATGCTGGAGTTCTTCGCC
CACCCCAACTTGTTTATTGCAGCTTATAATGGTTACAAATAAAGCAATAGCATCACAAATTTCACAAATA
AAGCATTTTTTTCACTGCATTCTAGTTGTGGTTTGTCCAAACTCATCAATGTATCTTATCATGTCTGTAT
ACCGTCGACCTCTAGCTAGAGCTTGGCGTAATCATGGTCATAGCTGTTTCCTGTGTGAAATTGTTATCCG
CTCACAATTCCACACAACATACGAGCCGGAAGCATAAAGTGTAAAGCCTGGGGTGCCTAATGAGTGAGCT
AACTCACATTAATTGCGTTGCGCTCACTGCCCGCTTTCCAGTCGGGAAACCTGTCGTGCCAGCTGCATTA
ATGAATCGGCCAACGCGCGGGGAGAGGCGGTTTGCGTATTGGGCGCTCTTCCGCTTCCTCGCTCACTGAC
TCGCTGCGCTCGGTCGTTCGGCTGCGGCGAGCGGTATCAGCTCACTCAAAGGCGGTAATACGGTTATCCA
CAGAATCAGGGGATAACGCAGGAAAGAACATGTGAGCAAAAGGCCAGCAAAAGGCCAGGAACCGTAAAAA
GGCCGCGTTGCTGGCGTTTTTCCATAGGCTCCGCCCCCCTGACGAGCATCACAAAAATCGACGCTCAAGT
CAGAGGTGGCGAAACCCGACAGGACTATAAAGATACCAGGCGTTTCCCCCTGGAAGCTCCCTCGTGCGCT
CTCCTGTTCCGACCCTGCCGCTTACCGGATACCTGTCCGCCTTTCTCCCTTCGGGAAGCGTGGCGCTTTC
TCATAGCTCACGCTGTAGGTATCTCAGTTCGGTGTAGGTCGTTCGCTCCAAGCTGGGCTGTGTGCACGAA
CCCCCCGTTCAGCCCGACCGCTGCGCCTTATCCGGTAACTATCGTCTTGAGTCCAACCCGGTAAGACACG
ACTTATCGCCACTGGCAGCAGCCACTGGTAACAGGATTAGCAGAGCGAGGTATGTAGGCGGTGCTACAGA
GTTCTTGAAGTGGTGGCCTAACTACGGCTACACTAGAAGAACAGTATTTGGTATCTGCGCTCTGCTGAAG
CCAGTTACCTTCGGAAAAAGAGTTGGTAGCTCTTGATCCGGCAAACAAACCACCGCTGGTAGCGGTGGTT
TTTTTGTTTGCAAGCAGCAGATTACGCGCAGAAAAAAAGGATCTCAAGAAGATCCTTTGATCTTTTCTAC
GGGGTCTGACGCTCAGTGGAACGAAAACTCACGTTAAGGGATTTTGGTCATGAGATTATCAAAAAGGATC
TTCACCTAGATCCTTTTAAATTAAAAATGAAGTTTTAAATCAATCTAAAGTATATATGAGTAAACTTGGT
CTGACAGTTACCAATGCTTAATCAGTGAGGCACCTATCTCAGCGATCTGTCTATTTCGTTCATCCATAGT
TGCCTGACTCCCCGTCGTGTAGATAACTACGATACGGGAGGGCTTACCATCTGGCCCCAGTGCTGCAATG
ATACCGCGAGACCCACGCTCACCGGCTCCAGATTTATCAGCAATAAACCAGCCAGCCGGAAGGGCCGAGC
GCAGAAGTGGTCCTGCAACTTTATCCGCCTCCATCCAGTCTATTAATTGTTGCCGGGAAGCTAGAGTAAG
TAGTTCGCCAGTTAATAGTTTGCGCAACGTTGTTGCCATTGCTACAGGCATCGTGGTGTCACGCTCGTCG
TTTGGTATGGCTTCATTCAGCTCCGGTTCCCAACGATCAAGGCGAGTTACATGATCCCCCATGTTGTGCA
AAAAAGCGGTTAGCTCCTTCGGTCCTCCGATCGTTGTCAGAAGTAAGTTGGCCGCAGTGTTATCACTCAT
GGTTATGGCAGCACTGCATAATTCTCTTACTGTCATGCCATCCGTAAGATGCTTTTCTGTGACTGGTGAG
TACTCAACCAAGTCATTCTGAGAATAGTGTATGCGGCGACCGAGTTGCTCTTGCCCGGCGTCAATACGGG
ATAATACCGCGCCACATAGCAGAACTTTAAAAGTGCTCATCATTGGAAAACGTTCTTCGGGGCGAAAACT
CTCAAGGATCTTACCGCTGTTGAGATCCAGTTCGATGTAACCCACTCGTGCACCCAACTGATCTTCAGCA
TCTTTTACTTTCACCAGCGTTTCTGGGTGAGCAAAAACAGGAAGGCAAAATGCCGCAAAAAAGGGAATAA
GGGCGACACGGAAATGTTGAATACTCATACTCTTCCTTTTTCATTATTATTGAAGCATTTATCAGGGTTA
TTGTCTCATGAGCGGATACATATTTGAATGTATTTAGAAAAATAAACAAATAGGGGTTCCGCGCACATTT
CCCCGAAAAGTGCCACCTGACGTC
Features (pLannotate 1.2.2; 23 found; start..end, strand, type, name):
     28..80      -  misc_feature   bom (fragment): basis of mobility region from pBR322
    235..614     +  enhancer       CMV enhancer: human cytomegalovirus immediate early enhancer
    615..818     +  promoter       CMV promoter: human cytomegalovirus (CMV) immediate early promoter
    814..847     +  LTR            5' LTR (truncated) (fragment): truncated 5' long terminal repeat (LTR) from HIV-1
    863..881     +  promoter       T7 promoter: promoter for bacteriophage T7 RNA polymerase
    945..964     +  CDS            8xHis (fragment): 8xHis affinity tag
    986..1006    +  CDS            TEV site: tobacco etch virus (TEV) protease recognition and cleavage site
   1019..3712    +  CDS            DPP8: DPP8_HUMAN - Also known as DPRP1. Experimental evidence at protein level: Swiss-Prot protein existence level 1. Dipeptidyl peptidase that cleaves off N-terminal dipeptides from proteins having a Pro or Ala residue at position 2 (PubMed:11012666, PubMed:12534281, PubMed:12662155, PubMed:15039077, PubMed:15664838, PubMed:20536396) (Probable). Acts as an inhibitor of caspase-1-dependent monocyte and macrophage pyroptosis: inhibits pyroptosis by preventing activation of NLRP1 and CARD8 via an unknown mechanism (PubMed:27820798, PubMed:29967349, PubMed:32796818). From Homo sapiens (Human).
   3753..3771    -  promoter       SP6 promoter: promoter for bacteriophage SP6 RNA polymerase
   3797..4021    +  polyA_signal   bGH poly(A) signal: bovine growth hormone polyadenylation signal
   4025..4046    +  promoter       SV40 promoter (fragment): SV40 enhancer and early promoter
   4067..4495    +  rep_origin     f1 ori (sequence partly withheld): f1 bacteriophage origin of replication; arrow indicates direction of (+) strand synthesis
   4509..4838    +  promoter       SV40 promoter: SV40 enhancer and early promoter
   4905..5696    +  CDS            neo: KKA2_KLEPN - Also known as kan, nptII. Experimental evidence at protein level: Swiss-Prot protein existence level 1. Resistance to kanamycin, neomycin, paromomycin, ribostamycin, butirosin and gentamicin B. From Klebsiella pneumoniae.
   5720..5878    +  CDS            ble (fragment): BLE_KLEPN - Experimental evidence at protein level: Swiss-Prot protein existence level 1. Binding protein with a strong affinity to the bleomycin family of antibiotics. Binds to CL990; an antimitotic-antibiotic compound. From Klebsiella pneumoniae.
   5873..5994    +  polyA_signal   SV40 poly(A) signal: SV40 polyadenylation signal
   6067..6083    -  protein_bind   lac operator: The lac repressor binds to the lac operator to inhibit transcription in E. coli. This inhibition can be relieved by adding lactose or isopropyl-β-D-thiogalactopyranoside (IPTG). lac repressor encoded by lacI
   6091..6121    -  promoter       lac promoter: promoter for the E. coli lac operon
   6136..6157    -  protein_bind   CAP binding site: CAP binding activates transcription in the presence of cAMP. E. coli catabolite activator protein
   6170..6262    -  CDS            lacI (fragment): lac repressor; lacI; The lac repressor binds to the lac operator to inhibit transcription in E. coli. This inhibition can be relieved by adding lactose or isopropyl-β-D-thiogalactopyranoside (IPTG).
   6445..7033    -  rep_origin     ori: high-copy-number ColE1/pMB1/pBR322/pUC origin of replication
   7204..8064    -  CDS            AmpR: β-lactamase; bla; confers resistance to ampicillin, carbenicillin, and related antibiotics
   8065..8169    -  promoter       AmpR promoter: bla
