[The description below was written by a language model from this plasmid's Addgene catalogue record and pLannotate feature annotations shown in this document.]
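Description:
pcDNA3.1 LIC 6A HIS-TEV-DPP8 is an 8.2 kb mammalian expression plasmid built on the pcDNA3.1 LIC 6A backbone, a pcDNA3.1 derivative adapted for ligation-independent cloning. It is propagated in E. coli as a high-copy plasmid from a ColE1/pUC-type origin under ampicillin selection (β-lactamase with its own promoter), and it also carries an f1 origin for single-stranded DNA production. For selection in mammalian cells, an SV40 enhancer/early promoter drives a neomycin phosphotransferase gene terminated by an SV40 polyadenylation signal, which would allow G418 selection of stable transfectants. Short annotated fragments such as the ble, lacI, bom and truncated HIV-1 LTR hits appear to be backbone remnants or partial matches rather than functional elements.

The payload is human DPP8, a dipeptidyl peptidase that removes N-terminal dipeptides from substrates with proline or alanine at position 2 and that restrains NLRP1- and CARD8-dependent pyroptosis. Its coding sequence is transcribed from the CMV immediate-early enhancer and promoter and terminated by the bovine growth hormone polyadenylation signal. Upstream and in frame, the backbone supplies a polyhistidine tag followed by a TEV protease cleavage site, so the protein can be captured by metal-affinity chromatography and the tag then removed. T7 and SP6 promoters flank the insert.

The purpose field and depositor comments describe the construct as expressing Flag-tagged DPP8, but the plasmid name, the tag field and the feature table all indicate a His-TEV tag, and no Flag epitope is annotated. The construct is suited to expressing and purifying recombinant DPP8 from mammalian cells, in keeping with the associated work on inflammasome regulation by DPP family peptidases.
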