Addgene plasmid #166793: pcDNA3.1 LIC 6A HIS-TEV-DPP8
Purpose: Mammalian cell expression vector for Flag-tagged DPP8
Depositing lab: Hao Wu. Depositing organization: Boston Children's Hospital. Publication: DPP9 sequesters the C terminus of NLRP1 to repress inflammasome activation. Hollingsworth LR, Sharif H, Griswold AR, Fontana P, Mintseris J, Dagbay KB, Paulo JA, Gygi SP, Bachovchin DA, Wu H. Nature. 2021 Mar 17. pii: 10.1038/s41586-021-03350-4. doi: 10.1038/s41586-021-03350-4. PubMed 33731932.
Backbone
  Vector backbone: pcDNA3.1 LIC 6A
  Vector type: Mammalian Expression
Growth in bacteria
  Bacterial resistance: Ampicillin, 100 μg/mL
  Growth temperature: 37°C
  Growth strain: DH5alpha
  Copy number: High Copy
Gene/Insert
  Gene/Insert name: DPP8
  Species: H. sapiens (human)
  Entrez Gene: DPP8 (a.k.a. DP8, DPRP-1, DPRP1, MST097, MSTP097, MSTP135, MSTP141)
  Promoter: CMV
  Tag / fusion protein: HIS-TEV (N terminal on backbone)
  Cloning method: Ligation Independent Cloning
  Sequencing primers: 5′ CMV F; 3′ BGHR
Terms and licenses: Academic/Nonprofit Terms; Industry Terms: Not Available to Industry
Depositor comments: Mammalian cell expression vector for Flag-tagged DPP8
How to cite: pcDNA3.1 LIC 6A HIS-TEV-DPP8 was a gift from Hao Wu (Addgene plasmid # 166793 ; http://n2t.net/addgene:166793 ; RRID:Addgene_166793)
